Addgene plasmid #48133: pPK1E-1-gfp
Purpose: Shuttle vector E. coli/B.meg.; gfp-expression under control of RNAP-K1E-inducible promoter
Depositing lab: Dieter Jahn. Depositing organization: Technische Universitaet Braunschweig. Publication: Application of Escherichia coli phage K1E DNA-dependent RNA polymerase for in vitro RNA synthesis and in vivo protein production in Bacillus megaterium. Stammen S, Schuller F, Dietrich S, Gamer M, Biedendieck R, Jahn D. Appl Microbiol Biotechnol. 2010 Sep;88(2):529-39. doi: 10.1007/s00253-010-2732-y. Epub 2010 Jul 2. PubMed 20596705.
Backbone
  Vector backbone: pMM1520
  Backbone manufacturer: Malten et al., 2005
  Vector type: Bacterial Expression, Synthetic Biology
Growth in bacteria
  Bacterial resistance: Ampicillin, 100 μg/mL
  Growth temperature: 37°C
  Growth strain: DH10B
  Growth instructions: For Bacillus megaterium: Tetracyclin and 37 °C
  Copy number: Unknown
Gene/Insert
  Gene/Insert name: gfp
Terms and licenses: Academic/Nonprofit Terms; Industry Terms: Not Available to Industry
How to cite: pPK1E-1-gfp was a gift from Dieter Jahn (Addgene plasmid # 48133 ; http://n2t.net/addgene:48133 ; RRID:Addgene_48133)
