[The description below was written by a language model from this plasmid's Addgene catalogue record and pLannotate feature annotations shown in this document.]
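Description:
pPK1E-1-gfp is a 5,887 bp Escherichia coli/Bacillus megaterium shuttle vector built on the pMM1520 backbone and used for bacterial expression and synthetic-biology applications. For propagation in E. coli it carries a high-copy ColE1/pUC-type origin together with a β-lactamase gene driven by its own bla promoter, giving ampicillin selection. For maintenance in the Gram-positive host it carries a repB replication protein gene of the pAMα1 type and a tetL-type tetracycline efflux gene preceded by its short leader peptide, so that tetracycline is the selective agent in B. megaterium. A truncated pre/mob fragment, a remnant of the small Gram-positive resistance plasmids from which this replicon region derives, is also annotated.

The payload is a gfp reporter, detected by the automated annotation as a near-complete match to the Cycle 3 GFP variant, placed on the strand opposite to the other annotated elements. According to the catalogue entry, gfp is expressed from a promoter recognised by the DNA-dependent RNA polymerase of E. coli phage K1E. This promoter is not picked up in the feature table, so its exact position is not recorded, although it presumably lies in the short interval upstream of the gfp coding sequence. No K1E polymerase gene is annotated on this plasmid, so the polymerase would have to be supplied from elsewhere, and the record does not say how. As with T7-style systems, transcription of the target gene then depends on that phage polymerase being present. The construct serves as a fluorescent readout for testing K1E polymerase-driven protein production in B. megaterium.
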