Features (pLannotate 1.2.2; 8 found; start..end, strand, type, name):
    543..647     -  promoter       AmpR promoter: bla
    811..2187    -  CDS            TcR: tetracycline efflux protein; Bacillus subtilis tetL; confers resistance to tetracycline
   2224..2283    -  CDS            tetL: LPTR_BACCE - Protein predicted: Swiss-Prot protein existence level 4. From Bacillus cereus.
   2387..3391    -  CDS            repB: RepB replication protein; repB; from Enterococcus faecalis plasmid pAMα1 AAN03827.1 22652809.0
   3618..3869    -  CDS            pre (fragment): PRE2_STAAM - Also known as mob. Protein inferred from homology: Swiss-Prot protein existence level 3. The interaction of the RSA site and the PRE protein may not only serves a function in plasmid maintenance, but may also contributes to the distribution of small antibiotic resistance plasmids among Gram- positive bacteria. From Staphylococcus aureus (strain Mu50 / ATCC 700699).
   3911..4628    +  CDS            Cycle 3 GFP (fragment): Cycle 3 GFP (Crameri et al., 1996) mammalian codon-optimized
   4810..5398    -  rep_origin     ori: high-copy-number ColE1/pMB1/pBR322/pUC origin of replication
   5569..542     -  CDS            AmpR (across the origin): β-lactamase; bla; confers resistance to ampicillin, carbenicillin, and related antibiotics
>Addgene plasmid #48133 | pPK1E-1-gfp | depositor full sequence | sequence record 69922 | pPK1E-1-gfp sequence 5887 bps
GGCATCGTGGTGTCACGCTCGTCGTTTGGTATGGCTTCATTCAGCTCCGGTTCCCAACGATCAAGGCGAG
TTACATGATCCCCCATGTTGTGCAAAAAAGCGGTTAGCTCCTTCGGTCCTCCGATCGTTGTCAGAAGTAA
GTTGGCCGCAGTGTTATCACTCATGGTTATGGCAGCACTGCATAATTCTCTTACTGTCATGCCATCCGTA
AGATGCTTTTCTGTGACTGGTGAGTACTCAACCAAGTCATTCTGAGAATAGTGTATGCGGCGACCGAGTT
GCTCTTGCCCGGCGTCAACACGGGATAATACCGCGCCACATAGCAGAACTTTAAAAGTGCTCATCATTGG
AAAACGTTCTTCGGGGCGAAAACTCTCAAGGATCTTACCGCTGTTGAGATCCAGTTCGATGTAACCCACT
CGTGCACCCAACTGATCTTCAGCATCTTTTACTTTCACCAGCGTTTCTGGGTGAGCAAAAACAGGAAGGC
AAAATGCCGCAAAAAAGGGAATAAGGGCGACACGGAAATGTTGAATACTCATACTCTTCCTTTTTCAATA
TTATTGAAGCATTTATCAGGGTTATTGTCTCATGAGCGGATACATATTTGAATGTATTTAGAAAAATAAA
CAAATAGGGGTTCCGCGCACATTTCCCCGAAAAGTGCCACCTGACGTCTAAGAAACCATTATTATCATGA
CATTAACCTATAAAAATAGGCGTATCACGAGGCCCTTTCGTCTTCAAGAATTCCTGTTATAAAAAAAGGA
TCAATTTTGAACTCTCTCCCAAAGTTGATCCCTTAACGATTTAGAAATCCCTTTGAGAATGTTTATATAC
ATTCAAGGTAACCAGCCAACTAATGACAATGATTCCTGAAAAAAGTAATAACAAATTACTATACAGATAA
GTTGACTGATCAACTTCCATAGGTAACAACCTTTGATCAAGTAAGGGTATGGATAATAAACCACCTACAA
TTGCAATACCTGTTCCCTCTGATAAAAAGCTGGTAAAGTTAAGCAAACTCATTCCAGCACCAGCTTCCTG
CTGTTTCAAGCTACTTGAAACAATTGTTGATATAACTGTTTTGGTGAACGAAAGCCCACCTAAAACAAAT
ACGATTATAATTGTCATGAACCATGATGTTGTTTCTAAAAGAAAGGAAGCAGTTAAAAAGCTAACAGAAA
GAAATGTAACTCCGATGTTTAACACGTATAAAGGACCTCTTCTATCAACAAGTATCCCACCAATGTAGCC
GAAAATAATGACACTCATTGTTCCAGGGAAAATAATTACACTTCCGATTTCGGCAGTACTTAGCTGGTGA
ACATCTTTCATCATATAAGGAACCATAGAGACAAACCCTGCTACTGTTCCAAATATAATTCCCCCACAAA
GAACTCCAATCATAAAAGGTATATTTTTCCCTAATCCGGGATCAACAAAAGGATCTGTTACTTTCCTGAT
ATGTTTTACAAATATCAGGAATGACAGCACGCTAACGATAAGAAAAGAAATGCTATATGATGTTGTAAAC
AACATAAAAAATACAATGCCTACAGACATTAGTATAATTCCTTTGATATCAAAATGACCTTTTATCCTTA
CTTCTTTCTTTAATAATTTCATAAGAAACGGAACAGTGATAATTGTTATCATAGGAATGAGTAGAAGATA
GGACCAATGAATATAATGGGCTATCATTCCACCAATCGCTGGACCGACTCCTTCTCCCATGGCTACTATC
GATCCAATAAGACCAAATGCTTTACCCCTATTTTCCTTTGGAATATAGCGCGCAACTACAACCATTACGA
GTGCTGGAAATGCAGCTGCACCAGCCCCTTGAATAAAACGAGCCATAATAAGTAAGGAAAAGAAAGAATG
GCCAACAAACCCAATTACCGACCCGAAACAATTTATTATAATTCCAAATAGGAGTAACCTTTTGATGCCT
AATTGATCAGATAGCTTTCCATATACAGCTGTTCCAATGGAAAAGGTTAACATAAAGGCTGTGTTCACCC
AGTTTGTACTCGCAGGTGGTTTATTAAAATCATTTGCAATATCAGGTAATGAGACGTTCAAAACCATTTC
ATTTAATACGCTAAAAAAAGATAAAATGCAAAGCCAAATTAAAATTTGGTTGTGTCGTAAATTCGATTGT
GAATAGGATGTATTCACATTTCACCCTCCAATAATGAGGGCAGACGTAGTTTATAGGGTTAATGATACGC
TTCCCTCTTTTAATTGAACCCTGTTACATTCATTACACTTCATAATTAATTCCTCCTAAACTTGATTAAA
ACATTTTACCACATATAAACTAAGTTTTAAATTCAGTATTTCATCACTTATACAACAATATGGCCCGTTT
GTTGAACTACTCTTTAATAAAATAATTTTTCCGTTCCCAATTCCACATTGCAATAATAGAAAATCCATCT
TCATCGGCTTTTTCGTCATCATCTGTATGAATCAAATCGCCTTCTTCTGTGTCATCAAGGTTTAATTTTT
TATGTATTTCTTTTAACAAACCACCATAGGAGATTAACCTTTTACGGTGTAAACCTTCCTCCAAATCAGA
CAAACGTTTCAAATTCTTTTCTTCATCATCGGTCATAAAATCCGTATCCTTTACAGGATATTTTGCAGTT
TCGTCAATTGCCGATTGTATATCCGATTTATATTTATTTTTCGGTCGAATCATTTGAACTTTTACATTTG
GATCATAGTCTAATTTCATTGCCTTTTTCCAAAATTGAATCCATTGTTTTTGATTCACGTAGTTTTCTGT
ATTCTTAAAATAAGTTGGTTCCACACATACCAATACATGCATGTGCTGATTATAAGAATTATCTTTATTA
TTTATTGTCACTTCCGTTGCACGCATAAAACCAACAAGATTTTTATTAATTTTTTTATATTGCATCATTC
GGCGAAATCCTTGAGCCATATCTGACAAACTCTTATTTAATTCTTCGCCATCATAAACATTTTTAACTGT
TAATGTGAGAAACAACCAACGAACTGTTGGCTTTTGTTTAATAACTTCAGCAACAACCTTTTGTGACTGA
ATGCCATGTTTCATTGCTCTCCTCCAGTTGCACATTGGACAAAGCCTGGATTTACAAAACCACACTCGAT
ACAACTTTCTTTCGCCTGTTTCACGATTTTGTTTATACTCTAATATTTCAGCACAATCTTTTACTCTTTC
AGCCTTTTTAAATTCAAGAATATGCAGAAGTTCAAAGTAATCAACATTAGCGATTTTCTTTTCTCTCCAT
GGTCTCACTTTTCCACTTTTTGTCTTGTCCACTAAAACCCTTGATTTTTCATCTGAATAAATGCTACTAT
TAGGACACATAATATTAAAAGAAACCCCCATCTATTTAGTTATTTGTTTGGTCACTTATAACTTTAACAG
ATGGGGTTTTTCTGTGCAACCAATTTTAAGGGTTTTCAATACTTTAAAACACATACATACCAACACTTCA
ACGCACCTTTCAGCAACTAAAATAAAAATGACGTTATTTCTATATGTATCAAGATAAGAAAGAACAAGTT
CAAAACCATCAAAAAAAGACACCTTTTCAGGTGCTTTTTTTATTTTATAAACTCATTCCCTGATCTCGAC
TTCGTTCTTTTTTTACCTCTCGGTTATGAGTTAGTTCAAATTCGTTCTTTTTAGGTTCTAAATCGTGTTT
TTCTTGGAATTGTGCTGTTTTATCCTTTACCTTGTCTACAAACCCCTTAAAAACGTTTTTAAAGGCTTTT
AAGCCGTCTGTACGTTCCTTAAGATCAGTATTTACTGGACACTATAGAAGGGAGAAATGTCTCCCTAAAT
TATCAATTTGATTTATAAGGAGGTGAAATGTACAATGGTCCAAACTAGTTCGAAGATCTGGGCTAGCAAA
GGAGAAGAACTTTTCACTGGAGTTGTCCCAATTCTTGTTGAATTAGATGGTGATGTTAATGGGCACAAAT
TTTCTGTCAGTGGAGAGGGTGAAGGTGATGCTACATACGGAAAGCTTACCCTTAAATTTATTTGCACTAC
TGGAAAACTACCTGTTCCATGGCCAACACTTGTCACTACTTTGACCTATGGTGTTCAATGCTTTTCCCGT
TATCCGGATCATATGAAACGGCATGACTTTTTCAAGAGTGCCATGCCCGAAGGTTATGTACAGGAACGCA
CTATATCTTTCAAAGATGACGGGAACTACAAGACGCGTGCTGAAGTCAAGTTTGAAGGTGATACCCTTGT
TAATCGTATCGAGTTAAAAGGTATTGATTTTAAAGAAGATGGAAACATTCTCGGACACAAACTCGAGTAC
AACTATAACTCACACAATGTATACATCACGGCAGACAAACAAAAGAATGGAATCAAAGCTAACTTCAAAA
TTCGCCACAACATTGAAGATGGATCCGTTCAACTAGCAGACCATTATCAACAAAATACTCCAATTGGCGA
TGGCCCTGTCCTTTTACCAGACAACCATTACCTGTCGACACAATCTGCCCTTTCGAAAGATCCCAACGAA
AAGCGTGACCACATGGTCCTTCTTGAGTTTGTAACTGCTGCTGGGATTACACATGGCATGGATGAGCCCT
ACAAATAATGAATTCGCGGCCGCATGCCGGCTAAACCTCGCGAACGGATTCACCGGTCCAAGAATTGGAG
CTAATTAATTCTTGCGGAGAACTGTGAATGCGCAAACCAACCCTTGGCAGAACATATCCATCGCGTCCGC
CATCTCCAGCAGCCGCACGCGGCGCATCTCGGGCCGCGTTGCTGGCGTTTTTCCATAGGCTCCGCCCCCC
TGACGAGCATCACAAAAATCGACGCTCAAGTCAGAGGTGGCGAAACCCGACAGGACTATAAAGATACCAG
GCGTTTCCCCCTGGAAGCTCCCTCGTGCGCTCTCCTGTTCCGACCCTGCCGCTTACCGGATACCTGTCCG
CCTTTCTCCCTTCGGGAAGCGTGGCGCTTTCTCATAGCTCACGCTGTAGGTATCTCAGTTCGGTGTAGGT
CGTTCGCTCCAAGCTGGGCTGTGTGCACGAACCCCCCGTTCAGCCCGACCGCTGCGCCTTATCCGGTAAC
TATCGTCTTGAGTCCAACCCGGTAAGACACGACTTATCGCCACTGGCAGCAGCCACTGGTAACAGGATTA
GCAGAGCGAGGTATGTAGGCGGTGCTACAGAGTTCTTGAAGTGGTGGCCTAACTACGGCTACACTAGAAG
GACAGTATTTGGTATCTGCGCTCTGCTGAAGCCAGTTACCTTCGGAAAAAGAGTTGGTAGCTCTTGATCC
GGCAAACAAACCACCGCTGGTAGCGGTGGTTTTTTTGTTTGCAAGCAGCAGATTACGCGCAGAAAAAAAG
GATCTCAAGAAGATCCTTTGATCTTTTCTACGGGGTCTGACGCTCAGTGGAACGAAAACTCACGTTAAGG
GATTTTGGTCATGAGATTATCAAAAAGGATCTTCACCTAGATCCTTTTAAATTAAAAATGAAGTTTTAAA
TCAATCTAAAGTATATATGAGTAAACTTGGTCTGACAGTTACCAATGCTTAATCAGTGAGGCACCTATCT
CAGCGATCTGTCTATTTCGTTCATCCATAGTTGCCTGACTCCCCGTCGTGTAGATAACTACGATACGGGA
GGGCTTACCATCTGGCCCCAGTGCTGCAATGATACCGCGAGACCCACGCTCACCGGCTCCAGATTTATCA
GCAATAAACCAGCCAGCCGGAAGGGCCGAGCGCAGAAGTGGTCCTGCAACTTTATCCGCCTCCATCCAGT
CTATTAATTGTTGCCGGGAAGCTAGAGTAAGTAGTTCGCCAGTTAATAGTTTGCGCAACGTTGTTGCCAT
TGCTGCA
