>Addgene plasmid #48133 | pPK1E-1-gfp | addgene partial sequence | sequence record 72396 | pBR322ori-F 5'-GGGAAACGCCTGGTATCTTT-3'
TCTGACTTGAGCGTCGATTTTTGTGATGCTCGTCAGGGGGGCGGAGCCTATGGAAAAACGCCAGCAACGC
GGCCCGAGATGCGCCGCGTGCGGCTGCTGGAGATGGCGGACGCGATGGATATGTTCTGCCAAGGGTTGGT
TTGCGCATTCACAGTTCTCCGCAAGAATTAATTAGCTCCAATTCTTGGACCGGTGAATCCGTTCGCGAGG
TTTAGCCGGCATGCGGCCGCGAATTCATTATTTGTAGGGCTCATCCATGCCATGTGTAATCCCAGCAGCA
GTTACAAACTCAAGAAGGACCATGTGGTCACGCTTTTCGTTGGGATCTTTCGAAAGGGCAGATTGTGTCG
ACAGGTAATGGTTGTCTGGTAAAAGGACAGGGCCATCGCCAATTGGAGTATTTTGTTGATAATGGTCTGC
TAGTTGAACGGATCCATCTTCAATGTTGTGGCGAATTTTGAAGTTAGCTTTGATTCCATTCTTTTGTTTG
TCTGCCGTGATGTATACATTGTGTGAGTTATAGTTGTACTCGAGTTTGTGTCCGAGAATGTTTCCATCTT
CTTTAAAATCAATACCTTTTAACTCGATACGATTAACAAGGGTATCACCTTCAAACTTGACTTCAGCACG
CGTCTTGTAGTTCCCGTCATCTTTGAAAGATATAGTGCGTTCCTGTACATAACCTTCGGGCATGGCACTC
TTGAAAAAGTCATGCCGTTTCATATGATCCGGATAACGGGAAAAGCATTGAACACCATAGGTCAAAGTAG
TGACAAGTGTTGGCCATGGAACAGGTAGTTTTCCAGTAGTGCAAATAAATTTAAGGGTAAGCTTTCCGTA
TGTAGCATCACCTTCACCCTCTCCACTGACAGAAAATTTGTGCCCATTAACATCACCATCTAATTCAACA
AGAATTGGGACAACTCCAGTGAAAAGTTCTTCTCCTTTGCTAGCCCAGA
