>Addgene plasmid #48133 | pPK1E-1-gfp | addgene partial sequence | sequence record 72870 | 3primeUP
AAAGGATCAATTTTGAACTCTCTCCCAAAGTTGATCCCTTAACGATTTAGAAATCCCTTTGAGAATGTTT
ATATACATTCAAGGTAACCAGCCAACTAATGACAATGATTCCTGAAAAAAGTAATAACAAATTACTATAC
AGATAAGTTGACTGATCAACTTCCATAGGTAACAACCTTTGATCAAGTAAGGGTATGGATAATAAACCAC
CTACAATTGCAATACCTGTTCCCTCTGATAAAAAGCTGGTAAAGTTAAGCAAACTCATTCCAGCACCAGC
TTCCTGCTGTTTCAAGCTACTTGAAACAATTGTTGATATAACTGTTTTGGTGAACGAAAGCCCACCTAAA
ACAAATACGATTATAATTGTCATGAACCATGATGTTGTTTCTAAAAGAAAGGAAGCAGTTAAAAAGCTAA
CAGAAAGAAATGTAACTCCGATGTTTAACACGTATAAAGGACCTCTTCTATCAACAAGTATCCCACCAAT
GTAGCCGAAAATAATGACACTCATTGTTCCAGGGAAAATAATTACACTTCCGATTTCGGCAGTACTTAGC
TGGTGAACATCTTTCATCATATAAGGAACCATAGAGACAAACCCTGCTACTGTTCCAAATATAATTCCCC
CACAAAGAACTCCAATCATAAAAGGTATATTTTTCCCTAATCCGGGATCAACAAAAGGATCTGTTACTTT
CCTGATATGTTTTACAAATATCAGGAATGACAGCACGCTAACGATAAGAAAAGAAATGCTATATGATGTT
GTAAACAACATAAAAAATACAATGCCTACAGACATTAGTATAATTCCTTTGATATCAAAATGACCTTTTA
TCCTTACTTCTTTCTTTAATAATTTCATAAGAAACGGAACAGTGATAATTGTTATCATAGGAATGAGTAG
AAGATAGGACCAATGAATATAATGGGCTATCATTCCACCAATCGCTGGACCGACTCCTTCTCCCATGGCT
ACTATCGATCCAATAAGACCAAATGCTTTACCCCTATTTTCCTTTGGAATATAGCGCGCAACTACAACC
